Addgene plasmid #111764: VinTS-tCRMod-GGSGGS7
Purpose: Expresses vinculin tension sensor comprised of Clover-(GGSGGS)7-mRuby2 module
Depositing lab: Brenton Hoffman. Depositing organization: Duke University. Publication: Tunable molecular tension sensors reveal extension-based control of vinculin loading. LaCroix AS, Lynch AD, Berginski ME, Hoffman BD. eLife. 2018 Jul 19;7. pii: 33927. doi: 10.7554/eLife.33927. PubMed 30024378.
Backbone
  Vector backbone: pcDNA3.1(+)
  Backbone manufacturer: Invitrogen
  Backbone size w/o insert (bp): 5399
  Total vector size (bp): 10130
  Vector type: Mammalian Expression
Growth in bacteria
  Bacterial resistance: Ampicillin, 100 μg/mL
  Growth temperature: 30°C
  Growth strain: NEB Stable
  Copy number: High Copy
Gene/Insert
  Gene/Insert name: Clover-mRuby2-based vinculin tension sensor with (GGSGGS)7 extensible domain (alt name: VinTS-tCRMod-GGSGGS7)
  Species: G. gallus (chicken), Synthetic
  Insert size (bp): 4731
  Mutation: Residues 1-228 of Clover, residues 1-3 deleted from mRuby2
  Promoter: CMV
  Cloning method: Gibson Cloning
  Sequencing primers: 5′ T7; 3′ BGH Reverse
Terms and licenses: Academic/Nonprofit Terms; Industry Terms: Not Available to Industry
Depositor comments: Partially based on Addgene Plasmids #26019, #49089, and #21769
How to cite: VinTS-tCRMod-GGSGGS7 was a gift from Brenton Hoffman (Addgene plasmid # 111764 ; http://n2t.net/addgene:111764 ; RRID:Addgene_111764)
