[The description below was written by a language model from this plasmid's Addgene catalogue record and pLannotate feature annotations shown in this document.]
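Description:
VinTS-tCRMod-GGSGGS7 is a mammalian expression plasmid of about 10.1 kb built on the pcDNA3.1(+) backbone. It encodes a genetically encoded FRET-based tension sensor for the focal adhesion protein vinculin. In bacteria it is maintained by a high-copy ColE1/pUC-type origin and selected with ampicillin through the β-lactamase gene, and an f1 origin is also present. For mammalian cells the backbone carries an SV40 early promoter driving the neomycin phosphotransferase gene with an SV40 poly(A) signal, which allows G418 selection of stable lines. Short annotated hits such as the ble, lacI, bom and HIV LTR fragments look like backbone remnants or spurious matches rather than functional parts.

The payload is a single open reading frame of roughly 4.7 kb, transcribed from the CMV immediate-early enhancer/promoter and terminated by the bGH polyadenylation signal. A T7 promoter lies just upstream. The automated annotation labels this whole reading frame as chicken vinculin. According to the catalogue entry, however, it is chicken vinculin combined with a synthetic tension-sensing module in which Clover (residues 1-228) and mRuby2 (lacking its first three residues) are joined by an extensible linker of seven GGSGGS repeats. The fluorescent proteins are not annotated separately, and the record does not state where the module sits within vinculin. In sensors of this type, mechanical load on the protein stretches the flexible linker, which separates the donor and acceptor and lowers FRET efficiency. The linker length sets the sensor's mechanical sensitivity. The plasmid belongs to a set of tunable sensors used to measure vinculin loading in living cells. The depositor and sequenced records differ by only three nucleotides and have matching feature maps.
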