Features (pLannotate 1.2.2; 20 found; start..end, strand, type, name):
     28..80      -  misc_feature   bom (fragment): basis of mobility region from pBR322
    235..614     +  enhancer       CMV enhancer: human cytomegalovirus immediate early enhancer
    615..818     +  promoter       CMV promoter: human cytomegalovirus (CMV) immediate early promoter
    814..847     +  LTR            5' LTR (truncated) (fragment): truncated 5' long terminal repeat (LTR) from HIV-1
    863..881     +  promoter       T7 promoter: promoter for bacteriophage T7 RNA polymerase
    920..5650    +  CDS            VCL: VINC_CHICK - Also known as VINC1. Experimental evidence at protein level: Swiss-Prot protein existence level 1. Actin filament (F-actin)-binding protein involved in cell- matrix adhesion and cell-cell adhesion. Regulates cell-surface E- cadherin expression and potentiates mechanosensing by the E-cadherin complex. May also play important roles in cell morphology and locomotion. From Gallus gallus (Chicken).
   5730..5954    +  polyA_signal   bGH poly(A) signal: bovine growth hormone polyadenylation signal
   5958..5979    +  promoter       SV40 promoter (fragment): SV40 enhancer and early promoter
   6000..6428    +  rep_origin     f1 ori (sequence partly withheld): f1 bacteriophage origin of replication; arrow indicates direction of (+) strand synthesis
   6442..6771    +  promoter       SV40 promoter: SV40 enhancer and early promoter
   6838..7629    +  CDS            neo: KKA2_KLEPN - Also known as kan, nptII. Experimental evidence at protein level: Swiss-Prot protein existence level 1. Resistance to kanamycin, neomycin, paromomycin, ribostamycin, butirosin and gentamicin B. From Klebsiella pneumoniae.
   7653..7811    +  CDS            ble (fragment): BLE_KLEPN - Experimental evidence at protein level: Swiss-Prot protein existence level 1. Binding protein with a strong affinity to the bleomycin family of antibiotics. Binds to CL990; an antimitotic-antibiotic compound. From Klebsiella pneumoniae.
   7806..7927    +  polyA_signal   SV40 poly(A) signal: SV40 polyadenylation signal
   8000..8016    -  protein_bind   lac operator: The lac repressor binds to the lac operator to inhibit transcription in E. coli. This inhibition can be relieved by adding lactose or isopropyl-β-D-thiogalactopyranoside (IPTG). lac repressor encoded by lacI
   8024..8054    -  promoter       lac promoter: promoter for the E. coli lac operon
   8069..8090    -  protein_bind   CAP binding site: CAP binding activates transcription in the presence of cAMP. E. coli catabolite activator protein
   8103..8195    -  CDS            lacI (fragment): lac repressor; lacI; The lac repressor binds to the lac operator to inhibit transcription in E. coli. This inhibition can be relieved by adding lactose or isopropyl-β-D-thiogalactopyranoside (IPTG).
   8378..8963    -  rep_origin     ori: high-copy-number ColE1/pMB1/pBR322/pUC origin of replication
   9134..9994    -  CDS            AmpR: β-lactamase; bla; confers resistance to ampicillin, carbenicillin, and related antibiotics
   9995..10099   -  promoter       AmpR promoter: bla
>Addgene plasmid #111764 | VinTS-tCRMod-GGSGGS7 | depositor full sequence | sequence record 209937 | VinTS-tCRMod-GGSGGS7 sequence 10130 bps
GACGGATCGGGAGATCTCCCGATCCCCTATGGTGCACTCTCAGTACAATCTGCTCTGATGCCGCATAGTT
AAGCCAGTATCTGCTCCCTGCTTGTGTGTTGGAGGTCGCTGAGTAGTGCGCGAGCAAAATTTAAGCTACA
ACAAGGCAAGGCTTGACCGACAATTGCATGAAGAATCTGCTTAGGGTTAGGCGTTTTGCGCTGCTTCGCG
ATGTACGGGCCAGATATACGCGTTGACATTGATTATTGACTAGTTATTAATAGTAATCAATTACGGGGTC
ATTAGTTCATAGCCCATATATGGAGTTCCGCGTTACATAACTTACGGTAAATGGCCCGCCTGGCTGACCG
CCCAACGACCCCCGCCCATTGACGTCAATAATGACGTATGTTCCCATAGTAACGCCAATAGGGACTTTCC
ATTGACGTCAATGGGTGGAGTATTTACGGTAAACTGCCCACTTGGCAGTACATCAAGTGTATCATATGCC
AAGTACGCCCCCTATTGACGTCAATGACGGTAAATGGCCCGCCTGGCATTATGCCCAGTACATGACCTTA
TGGGACTTTCCTACTTGGCAGTACATCTACGTATTAGTCATCGCTATTACCATGGTGATGCGGTTTTGGC
AGTACATCAATGGGCGTGGATAGCGGTTTGACTCACGGGGATTTCCAAGTCTCCACCCCATTGACGTCAA
TGGGAGTTTGTTTTGGCACCAAAATCAACGGGACTTTCCAAAATGTCGTAACAACTCCGCCCCATTGACG
CAAATGGGCGGTAGGCGTGTACGGTGGGAGGTCTATATAAGCAGAGCTCTCTGGCTAACTAGAGAACCCA
CTGCTTACTGGCTTATCGAAATTAATACGACTCACTATAGGGAGACCCAAGCTGGCTAGCGTTTAAACTT
AAGCTTGCCATGCCCGTCTTCCACACGCGCACCATCGAGAGCATCTTGGAGCCCGTGGCTCAGCAGATCT
CCCACCTGGTCATCATGCACGAGGAGGGGGAGGTAGACGGCAAGGCCATCCCGGACCTCACCGCCCCCGT
GTCGGCCGTGCAGGCCGCTGTCAGCAACCTGGTGCGGGTTGGAAAAGAAACTGTGCAGACAACAGAAGAC
CAGATCTTGAAAAGGGATATGCCACCAGCATTCATCAAAGTAGAGAATGCCTGCACCAAGCTCGTTCGAG
CAGCCCAGATGCTGCAAGCAGATCCTTATTCAGTACCAGCTCGTGACTACCTAATTGATGGATCAAGAGG
CATCCTTTCTGGAACATCAGACTTACTTCTGACATTTGATGAAGCGGAGGTCCGTAAAATCATCCGTGTC
TGCAAAGGAATATTGGAATATCTGACTGTGGCAGAAGTAGTAGAGACTATGGAGGATTTGGTGACATATA
CAAAGAATCTAGGGCCAGGAATGACAAAGATGGCGAAAATGATCGATGAGAGACAACAGGAATTAACTCA
TCAGGAACATAGGGTTATGCTGGTGAACTCCATGAATACTGTGAAGGAGCTATTGCCTGTACTTATTTCA
GCTATGAAGATCTTTGTAACCACAAAAAACACTAAAAGCCAGGGAATAGAAGAGGCCTTGAAAAATCGCA
ATTTCACAGTAGAGAAAATGAGTGCTGAGATAAATGAAATAATCCGTGTATTACAACTCACTTCCTGGGA
TGAAGATGCCTGGGCCAGCAAGGACACTGAAGCCATGAAAAGAGCTTTAGCCCTAATAGATTCAAAGATG
AACCAGGCAAAAGGCTGGCTGAGAGATCCAAACGCACCTCCAGGGGATGCTGGTGAGCAAGCAATAAGGC
AGATCCTTGATGAAGCTGGAAAAGCAGGAGAATTGTGTGCAGGCAAAGAACGCAGGGAGATTCTGGGAAC
ATGCAAAACTTTGGGCCAAATGACTGATCAACTTGCTGATCTCCGAGCTAGAGGACAGGGTGCTACACCG
ATGGCAATGCAGAAGGCACAGCAGGTGTCACAAGGCCTGGATTTGCTCACTGCAAAAGTGGAGAATGCAG
CCCGGAAATTGGAGGCCATGACAAACTCTAAGCAGGCTATTGCAAAGAAGATTGATGCTGCTCAGAACTG
GCTTGCGGATCCCAACGGCGGAAGTGAAGGAGAAGAACACATTCGAGGAATTATGTCTGAAGCAAGGAAA
GTTGCAGAATTGTGTGAGGAGCCTAAAGAAAGAGATGATATCCTTCGCTCCTTGGGGGAAATCTCTGCTC
TGACAGCTAAGCTGTCAGATCTGCGACGACATGGGAAAGGCGACTCTCCTGAGGCCCGTGCATTGGCCAA
GCAAATAGCTACATCACTTCAGAACTTACAGTCCAAAACAAACAGAGCTGTAGCAAATACTAGGCCAGTT
AAAGCTGCTGTCCATTTGGAGGGCAAGATTGAGCAAGCCCAGAGGTGGATAGATAATCCTACAGTTGATG
ATCGGGGAGTAGGCCAGGCAGCAATTCGGGGTTTGGTTGCAGAAGGTCGTCGTCTAGCCAATGTCATGAT
GGGACCTTATCGTCAGGACCTGCTTGCCAAATGTGACCGTGTAGACCAGCTGGCTGCTCAGCTTGCTGAC
CTTGCAGCAAGAGGGGAAGGAGAGTCTCCTCAGGCTAGGGCAATTGCTGCTCAGCTTCAGGACTCCCTGA
AGGATCTCAAAGCACGGATGCAAGAAGCAATGACCCAGGAGGTGTCTGATGTTTTCAGTGACACTACAAC
CCCTATTAAGTTGTTAGCAGTAGCAGCCACTGCTCCTTCTGATACTCCCAATAGAGAAGAGGTGTTTGAA
GAAAGAGCAGCAAATTTTGAAAACCATGCTGCTAGACTGGGAGCAACAGCAGAAAAAGCAGCTGCAGTTG
GAACTGCTAATAAAACTACTGTGGAAGGCATTCAGGCAACAGTCAAATCTGCAAGGGAGCTTACACCACA
GGTAGTATCGGCTGCTCGAATCCTCCTGAGAAATCCTGGAAATCAAGCTGCTTATGAGCATTTTGAGACA
ATGAAAAACCAATGGATTGATAATGTAGAAAAGATGACAGGGCTGGTGGATGAGGCCATCGATACCAAGT
CTCTGTTGGATGCATCAGAAGAGGCTATTAAGAAGGATCTTGATAAATGTAAAGTTGCAATGGCCAATAT
GCAACCTCAGATGCTGGTAGCTGGAGCCACCAGCATTGCTAGACGAGCGAACCGCATCCTGCTTGTGGCA
AAACGGGAGGTTGAAAATTCAGAAGACCCTAAATTCAGGGAGGCTGTTAAAGCAGCTTCTGATGAGCTGA
GCAAAACCATATCACCGATGGTAATGGATGCTAAAGCTGTAGCAGGAAATATCTCTGATCCTGGTTTGCA
GAAGAGTTTCTTGGATTCTGGATACAGGATTCTGGGAGCTGTGGCCAAAGTCAGAGAAGCCTTTCAGCCT
CAGGAGCCAGACTTTCCCCCTCCTCCTCCTGACCTAGAGCATCTCCATCTGACTGATGAGCTTGCTCCTC
CAAAACCACCACTTCCAGAAGGTGAGGTTCCCCCACCCAGACCACCACCCCCTGAAGAAAAAGATGAGGT
CGAGATGATGGTGAGCAAGGGCGAGGAGCTGTTCACCGGGGTGGTGCCCATCCTGGTCGAGCTGGACGGC
GACGTAAACGGCCACAAGTTCAGCGTCCGCGGCGAGGGCGAGGGCGATGCCACCAACGGCAAGCTGACCC
TGAAGTTCATCTGCACCACCGGCAAGCTGCCCGTGCCCTGGCCCACCCTCGTGACCACCTTCGGCTACGG
CGTGGCCTGCTTCAGCCGCTACCCCGACCACATGAAGCAGCACGACTTCTTCAAGTCCGCCATGCCCGAA
GGCTACGTCCAGGAGCGCACCATCTCTTTCAAGGACGACGGTACCTACAAGACCCGCGCCGAGGTGAAGT
TCGAGGGCGACACCCTGGTGAACCGCATCGAGCTGAAGGGCATCGACTTCAAGGAGGACGGCAACATCCT
GGGGCACAAGCTGGAGTACAACTTCAACAGCCACAACGTCTATATCACGGCCGACAAGCAGAAGAACGGC
ATCAAGGCTAACTTCAAGATCCGCCACAACGTTGAGGACGGCAGCGTGCAGCTCGCCGACCACTACCAGC
AGAACACCCCCATCGGCGACGGCCCCGTGCTGCTGCCCGACAACCACTACCTGAGCCATCAGTCCGCCCT
GAGCAAAGACCCCAACGAGAAGCGCGATCACATGGTCCTGCTGGAGTTCGTGACCGCCGCCGGGGGTGGA
TCCGGTGGATCAGGTGGATCCGGTGGTAGTGGTGGATCCGGAGGTTCTGGTGGATCCGGTGGTTCAGGTG
GATCCGGTGGATCTGGTGGATCCGGTGGTAGTGGTGGATCCGGAGGTAGCAAGGGCGAAGAGCTGATCAA
GGAAAATATGCGTATGAAGGTGGTCATGGAAGGTTCGGTCAACGGCCACCAATTCAAATGCACAGGTGAA
GGAGAAGGCAATCCGTACATGGGAACTCAAACCATGAGGATCAAAGTCATCGAGGGAGGACCCCTGCCAT
TTGCCTTTGACATTCTTGCCACGTCGTTCATGTATGGCAGCCGTACTTTTATCAAGTACCCGAAAGGCAT
TCCTGATTTCTTTAAACAGTCCTTTCCTGAGGGTTTTACTTGGGAAAGAGTTACGAGATACGAAGATGGT
GGAGTCGTCACCGTCATGCAGGACACCAGCCTTGAGGATGGCTGTCTCGTTTACCACGTCCAAGTCAGAG
GGGTAAACTTTCCCTCCAATGGTCCCGTGATGCAGAAGAAGACCAAGGGTTGGGAGCCTAATACAGAGAT
GATGTATCCAGCAGATGGTGGTCTGAGGGGATACACTCATATGGCACTGAAAGTTGATGGTGGTGGCCAT
CTGTCTTGCTCTTTCGTAACAACTTACAGGTCAAAAAAGACCGTCGGGAACATCAAGATGCCCGGTATCC
ATGCCGTTGATCACCGCCTGGAAAGGTTAGAGGAAAGTGACAATGAAATGTTCGTAGTACAACGCGAACA
CGCAGTTGCCAAGTTCGCCGGGCTTGGTGGTGGGATGGACGAGCTGTACAAGGCGGCCGCGGAGTTCCCA
GAGCAGAAAGCAGGAGAAGCTATTAATCAGCCCATGATGATGGCTGCTAGGCAGTTGCATGACGAGGCTC
GGAAATGGTCTAGCAAGGGTAACGACATCATTGCTGCTGCTAAACGAATGGCGCTGCTCATGGCTGAGAT
GTCACGCCTGGTGCGAGGAGGCAGCGGAAACAAGCGTGCCCTCATCCAGTGTGCAAAAGATATTGCTAAG
GCATCGGATGAAGTCACTCGATTGGCCAAAGAGGTGGCCAAGCAATGTACTGATAAACGCATTAGAACAA
ACCTCTTACAGGTCTGTGAGCGAATCCCAACCATCAGCACGCAGCTCAAAATTCTTTCCACAGTGAAAGC
TACCATGCTGGGCAGGACTAACATCAGCGATGAAGAATCAGAACAGGCAACTGAGATGTTGGTTCATAAC
GCCCAGAACCTCATGCAGTCTGTGAAGGAAACTGTGAGAGAAGCTGAAGCAGCATCCATTAAGATAAGAA
CAGATGCCGGATTCACTCTGCGCTGGGTCAGAAAGACCCCATGGTATCAGTAAGAATTCTGCAGATATCC
AGCACAGTGGCGGCCGCTCGAGTCTAGAGGGCCCGTTTAAACCCGCTGATCAGCCTCGACTGTGCCTTCT
AGTTGCCAGCCATCTGTTGTTTGCCCCTCCCCCGTGCCTTCCTTGACCCTGGAAGGTGCCACTCCCACTG
TCCTTTCCTAATAAAATGAGGAAATTGCATCGCATTGTCTGAGTAGGTGTCATTCTATTCTGGGGGGTGG
GGTGGGGCAGGACAGCAAGGGGGAGGATTGGGAAGACAATAGCAGGCATGCTGGGGATGCGGTGGGCTCT
ATGGCTTCTGAGGCGGAAAGAACCAGCTGGGGCTCTAGGGGGTATCCCC
[124 nt withheld, positions 6000-6123]
C
[91 nt withheld, positions 6125-6215]
A
[49 nt withheld, positions 6217-6265]
CCTTTGACGTTGGAGTCCACGTTCTTT
[37 nt withheld, positions 6293-6329]
ACCCTATCTCGGTCTATTCTTTTGATTTATAAGGGATTTTGCCGATTTCGGCCTATTGGTTAAAAAATGA
GCTGATTTAACAAAAATTTAACGCGAATTAATTCTGTGGAATGTGTGTCAGTTAGGGTGTGGAAAGTCCC
CAGGCTCCCCAGCAGGCAGAAGTATGCAAAGCATGCATCTCAATTAGTCAGCAACCAGGTGTGGAAAGTC
CCCAGGCTCCCCAGCAGGCAGAAGTATGCAAAGCATGCATCTCAATTAGTCAGCAACCATAGTCCCGCCC
CTAACTCCGCCCATCCCGCCCCTAACTCCGCCCAGTTCCGCCCATTCTCCGCCCCATGGCTGACTAATTT
TTTTTATTTATGCAGAGGCCGAGGCCGCCTCTGCCTCTGAGCTATTCCAGAAGTAGTGAGGAGGCTTTTT
TGGAGGCCTAGGCTTTTGCAAAAAGCTCCCGGGAGCTTGTATATCCATTTTCGGATCTGATCAAGAGACA
GGATGAGGATCGTTTCGCATGATTGAACAAGATGGATTGCACGCAGGTTCTCCGGCCGCTTGGGTGGAGA
GGCTATTCGGCTATGACTGGGCACAACAGACAATCGGCTGCTCTGATGCCGCCGTGTTCCGGCTGTCAGC
GCAGGGGCGCCCGGTTCTTTTTGTCAAGACCGACCTGTCCGGTGCCCTGAATGAACTGCAGGACGAGGCA
GCGCGGCTATCGTGGCTGGCCACGACGGGCGTTCCTTGCGCAGCTGTGCTCGACGTTGTCACTGAAGCGG
GAAGGGACTGGCTGCTATTGGGCGAAGTGCCGGGGCAGGATCTCCTGTCATCTCACCTTGCTCCTGCCGA
GAAAGTATCCATCATGGCTGATGCAATGCGGCGGCTGCATACGCTTGATCCGGCTACCTGCCCATTCGAC
CACCAAGCGAAACATCGCATCGAGCGAGCACGTACTCGGATGGAAGCCGGTCTTGTCGATCAGGATGATC
TGGACGAAGAGCATCAGGGGCTCGCGCCAGCCGAACTGTTCGCCAGGCTCAAGGCGCGCATGCCCGACGG
CGAGGATCTCGTCGTGACCCATGGCGATGCCTGCTTGCCGAATATCATGGTGGAAAATGGCCGCTTTTCT
GGATTCATCGACTGTGGCCGGCTGGGTGTGGCGGACCGCTATCAGGACATAGCGTTGGCTACCCGTGATA
TTGCTGAAGAGCTTGGCGGCGAATGGGCTGACCGCTTCCTCGTGCTTTACGGTATCGCCGCTCCCGATTC
GCAGCGCATCGCCTTCTATCGCCTTCTTGACGAGTTCTTCTGAGCGGGACTCTGGGGTTCGAAATGACCG
ACCAAGCGACGCCCAACCTGCCATCACGAGATTTCGATTCCACCGCCGCCTTCTATGAAAGGTTGGGCTT
CGGAATCGTTTTCCGGGACGCCGGCTGGATGATCCTCCAGCGCGGGGATCTCATGCTGGAGTTCTTCGCC
CACCCCAACTTGTTTATTGCAGCTTATAATGGTTACAAATAAAGCAATAGCATCACAAATTTCACAAATA
AAGCATTTTTTTCACTGCATTCTAGTTGTGGTTTGTCCAAACTCATCAATGTATCTTATCATGTCTGTAT
ACCGTCGACCTCTAGCTAGAGCTTGGCGTAATCATGGTCATAGCTGTTTCCTGTGTGAAATTGTTATCCG
CTCACAATTCCACACAACATACGAGCCGGAAGCATAAAGTGTAAAGCCTGGGGTGCCTAATGAGTGAGCT
AACTCACATTAATTGCGTTGCGCTCACTGCCCGCTTTCCAGTCGGGAAACCTGTCGTGCCAGCTGCATTA
ATGAATCGGCCAACGCGCGGGGAGAGGCGGTTTGCGTATTGGGCGCTCTTCCGCTTCCTCGCTCACTGAC
TCGCTGCGCTCGGTCGTTCGGCTGCGGCGAGCGGTATCAGCTCACTCAAAGGCGGTAATACGGTTATCCA
CAGAATCAGGGGATAACGCAGGAAAGAACATGTGAGCAAAAGGCCAGCAAAAGGCCAGGAACCGTAAAAA
GGCCGCGTTGCTGGCGTTTTTCCATAGGCTCCGCCCCCCTGACGAGCATCACAAAAATCGACGCTCAAGT
CAGAGGTGGCGAAACCCGACAGGACTATAAAGATACCAGGCGTTTCCCCCTGGAAGCTCCCTCGTGCGCT
CTCCTGTTCCGACCCTGCCGCTTACCGGATACCTGTCCGCCTTTCTCCCTTCGGGAAGCGTGGCGCTTTC
TCATAGCTCACGCTGTAGGTATCTCAGTTCGGTGTAGGTCGTTCGCTCCAAGCTGGGCTGTGTGCACGAA
CCCCCCGTTCAGCCCGACCGCTGCGCCTTATCCGGTAACTATCGTCTTGAGTCCAACCCGGTAAGACACG
ACTTATCGCCACTGGCAGCAGCCACTGGTAACAGGATTAGCAGAGCGAGGTATGTAGGCGGTGCTACAGA
GTTCTTGAAGTGGTGGCCTAACTACGGCTACACTAGAAGAACAGTATTTGGTATCTGCGCTCTGCTGAAG
CCAGTTACCTTCGGAAAAAGAGTTGGTAGCTCTTGATCCGGCAAACAAACCACCGCTGGTAGCGGTTTTT
TTGTTTGCAAGCAGCAGATTACGCGCAGAAAAAAAGGATCTCAAGAAGATCCTTTGATCTTTTCTACGGG
GTCTGACGCTCAGTGGAACGAAAACTCACGTTAAGGGATTTTGGTCATGAGATTATCAAAAAGGATCTTC
ACCTAGATCCTTTTAAATTAAAAATGAAGTTTTAAATCAATCTAAAGTATATATGAGTAAACTTGGTCTG
ACAGTTACCAATGCTTAATCAGTGAGGCACCTATCTCAGCGATCTGTCTATTTCGTTCATCCATAGTTGC
CTGACTCCCCGTCGTGTAGATAACTACGATACGGGAGGGCTTACCATCTGGCCCCAGTGCTGCAATGATA
CCGCGAGACCCACGCTCACCGGCTCCAGATTTATCAGCAATAAACCAGCCAGCCGGAAGGGCCGAGCGCA
GAAGTGGTCCTGCAACTTTATCCGCCTCCATCCAGTCTATTAATTGTTGCCGGGAAGCTAGAGTAAGTAG
TTCGCCAGTTAATAGTTTGCGCAACGTTGTTGCCATTGCTACAGGCATCGTGGTGTCACGCTCGTCGTTT
GGTATGGCTTCATTCAGCTCCGGTTCCCAACGATCAAGGCGAGTTACATGATCCCCCATGTTGTGCAAAA
AAGCGGTTAGCTCCTTCGGTCCTCCGATCGTTGTCAGAAGTAAGTTGGCCGCAGTGTTATCACTCATGGT
TATGGCAGCACTGCATAATTCTCTTACTGTCATGCCATCCGTAAGATGCTTTTCTGTGACTGGTGAGTAC
TCAACCAAGTCATTCTGAGAATAGTGTATGCGGCGACCGAGTTGCTCTTGCCCGGCGTCAATACGGGATA
ATACCGCGCCACATAGCAGAACTTTAAAAGTGCTCATCATTGGAAAACGTTCTTCGGGGCGAAAACTCTC
AAGGATCTTACCGCTGTTGAGATCCAGTTCGATGTAACCCACTCGTGCACCCAACTGATCTTCAGCATCT
TTTACTTTCACCAGCGTTTCTGGGTGAGCAAAAACAGGAAGGCAAAATGCCGCAAAAAAGGGAATAAGGG
CGACACGGAAATGTTGAATACTCATACTCTTCCTTTTTCAATATTATTGAAGCATTTATCAGGGTTATTG
TCTCATGAGCGGATACATATTTGAATGTATTTAGAAAAATAAACAAATAGGGGTTCCGCGCACATTTCCC
CGAAAAGTGCCACCTGACGTC
