Features (pLannotate 1.2.2; 20 found; start..end, strand, type, name):
     28..80      -  misc_feature   bom (fragment): basis of mobility region from pBR322
    235..614     +  enhancer       CMV enhancer: human cytomegalovirus immediate early enhancer
    615..818     +  promoter       CMV promoter: human cytomegalovirus (CMV) immediate early promoter
    814..847     +  LTR            5' LTR (truncated) (fragment): truncated 5' long terminal repeat (LTR) from HIV-1
    863..881     +  promoter       T7 promoter: promoter for bacteriophage T7 RNA polymerase
    920..5650    +  CDS            VCL: VINC_CHICK - Also known as VINC1. Experimental evidence at protein level: Swiss-Prot protein existence level 1. Actin filament (F-actin)-binding protein involved in cell- matrix adhesion and cell-cell adhesion. Regulates cell-surface E- cadherin expression and potentiates mechanosensing by the E-cadherin complex. May also play important roles in cell morphology and locomotion. From Gallus gallus (Chicken).
   5730..5954    +  polyA_signal   bGH poly(A) signal: bovine growth hormone polyadenylation signal
   5958..5979    +  promoter       SV40 promoter (fragment): SV40 enhancer and early promoter
   6000..6428    +  rep_origin     f1 ori (sequence partly withheld): f1 bacteriophage origin of replication; arrow indicates direction of (+) strand synthesis
   6442..6771    +  promoter       SV40 promoter: SV40 enhancer and early promoter
   6838..7629    +  CDS            neo: KKA2_KLEPN - Also known as kan, nptII. Experimental evidence at protein level: Swiss-Prot protein existence level 1. Resistance to kanamycin, neomycin, paromomycin, ribostamycin, butirosin and gentamicin B. From Klebsiella pneumoniae.
   7653..7811    +  CDS            ble (fragment): BLE_KLEPN - Experimental evidence at protein level: Swiss-Prot protein existence level 1. Binding protein with a strong affinity to the bleomycin family of antibiotics. Binds to CL990; an antimitotic-antibiotic compound. From Klebsiella pneumoniae.
   7806..7927    +  polyA_signal   SV40 poly(A) signal: SV40 polyadenylation signal
   8000..8016    -  protein_bind   lac operator: The lac repressor binds to the lac operator to inhibit transcription in E. coli. This inhibition can be relieved by adding lactose or isopropyl-β-D-thiogalactopyranoside (IPTG). lac repressor encoded by lacI
   8024..8054    -  promoter       lac promoter: promoter for the E. coli lac operon
   8069..8090    -  protein_bind   CAP binding site: CAP binding activates transcription in the presence of cAMP. E. coli catabolite activator protein
   8103..8195    -  CDS            lacI (fragment): lac repressor; lacI; The lac repressor binds to the lac operator to inhibit transcription in E. coli. This inhibition can be relieved by adding lactose or isopropyl-β-D-thiogalactopyranoside (IPTG).
   8378..8966    -  rep_origin     ori: high-copy-number ColE1/pMB1/pBR322/pUC origin of replication
   9137..9997    -  CDS            AmpR: β-lactamase; bla; confers resistance to ampicillin, carbenicillin, and related antibiotics
   9998..10102   -  promoter       AmpR promoter: bla
>Addgene plasmid #111764 | VinTS-tCRMod-GGSGGS7 | addgene full sequence | sequence record 214718 | Addgene NGS Result
GACGGATCGGGAGATCTCCCGATCCCCTATGGTGCACTCTCAGTACAATCTGCTCTGATGCCGCATAGTT
AAGCCAGTATCTGCTCCCTGCTTGTGTGTTGGAGGTCGCTGAGTAGTGCGCGAGCAAAATTTAAGCTACA
ACAAGGCAAGGCTTGACCGACAATTGCATGAAGAATCTGCTTAGGGTTAGGCGTTTTGCGCTGCTTCGCG
ATGTACGGGCCAGATATACGCGTTGACATTGATTATTGACTAGTTATTAATAGTAATCAATTACGGGGTC
ATTAGTTCATAGCCCATATATGGAGTTCCGCGTTACATAACTTACGGTAAATGGCCCGCCTGGCTGACCG
CCCAACGACCCCCGCCCATTGACGTCAATAATGACGTATGTTCCCATAGTAACGCCAATAGGGACTTTCC
ATTGACGTCAATGGGTGGAGTATTTACGGTAAACTGCCCACTTGGCAGTACATCAAGTGTATCATATGCC
AAGTACGCCCCCTATTGACGTCAATGACGGTAAATGGCCCGCCTGGCATTATGCCCAGTACATGACCTTA
TGGGACTTTCCTACTTGGCAGTACATCTACGTATTAGTCATCGCTATTACCATGGTGATGCGGTTTTGGC
AGTACATCAATGGGCGTGGATAGCGGTTTGACTCACGGGGATTTCCAAGTCTCCACCCCATTGACGTCAA
TGGGAGTTTGTTTTGGCACCAAAATCAACGGGACTTTCCAAAATGTCGTAACAACTCCGCCCCATTGACG
CAAATGGGCGGTAGGCGTGTACGGTGGGAGGTCTATATAAGCAGAGCTCTCTGGCTAACTAGAGAACCCA
CTGCTTACTGGCTTATCGAAATTAATACGACTCACTATAGGGAGACCCAAGCTGGCTAGCGTTTAAACTT
AAGCTTGCCATGCCCGTCTTCCACACGCGCACCATCGAGAGCATCTTGGAGCCCGTGGCTCAGCAGATCT
CCCACCTGGTCATCATGCACGAGGAGGGGGAGGTAGACGGCAAGGCCATCCCGGACCTCACCGCCCCCGT
GTCGGCCGTGCAGGCCGCTGTCAGCAACCTGGTGCGGGTTGGAAAAGAAACTGTGCAGACAACAGAAGAC
CAGATCTTGAAAAGGGATATGCCACCAGCATTCATCAAAGTAGAGAATGCCTGCACCAAGCTCGTTCGAG
CAGCCCAGATGCTGCAAGCAGATCCTTATTCAGTACCAGCTCGTGACTACCTAATTGATGGATCAAGAGG
CATCCTTTCTGGAACATCAGACTTACTTCTGACATTTGATGAAGCGGAGGTCCGTAAAATCATCCGTGTC
TGCAAAGGAATATTGGAATATCTGACTGTGGCAGAAGTAGTAGAGACTATGGAGGATTTGGTGACATATA
CAAAGAATCTAGGGCCAGGAATGACAAAGATGGCGAAAATGATCGATGAGAGACAACAGGAATTAACTCA
TCAGGAACATAGGGTTATGCTGGTGAACTCCATGAATACTGTGAAGGAGCTATTGCCTGTACTTATTTCA
GCTATGAAGATCTTTGTAACCACAAAAAACACTAAAAGCCAGGGAATAGAAGAGGCCTTGAAAAATCGCA
ATTTCACAGTAGAGAAAATGAGTGCTGAGATAAATGAAATAATCCGTGTATTACAACTCACTTCCTGGGA
TGAAGATGCCTGGGCCAGCAAGGACACTGAAGCCATGAAAAGAGCTTTAGCCCTAATAGATTCAAAGATG
AACCAGGCAAAAGGCTGGCTGAGAGATCCAAACGCACCTCCAGGGGATGCTGGTGAGCAAGCAATAAGGC
AGATCCTTGATGAAGCTGGAAAAGCAGGAGAATTGTGTGCAGGCAAAGAACGCAGGGAGATTCTGGGAAC
ATGCAAAACTTTGGGCCAAATGACTGATCAACTTGCTGATCTCCGAGCTAGAGGACAGGGTGCTACACCG
ATGGCAATGCAGAAGGCACAGCAGGTGTCACAAGGCCTGGATTTGCTCACTGCAAAAGTGGAGAATGCAG
CCCGGAAATTGGAGGCCATGACAAACTCTAAGCAGGCTATTGCAAAGAAGATTGATGCTGCTCAGAACTG
GCTTGCGGATCCCAACGGCGGAAGTGAAGGAGAAGAACACATTCGAGGAATTATGTCTGAAGCAAGGAAA
GTTGCAGAATTGTGTGAGGAGCCTAAAGAAAGAGATGATATCCTTCGCTCCTTGGGGGAAATCTCTGCTC
TGACAGCTAAGCTGTCAGATCTGCGACGACATGGGAAAGGCGACTCTCCTGAGGCCCGTGCATTGGCCAA
GCAAATAGCTACATCACTTCAGAACTTACAGTCCAAAACAAACAGAGCTGTAGCAAATACTAGGCCAGTT
AAAGCTGCTGTCCATTTGGAGGGCAAGATTGAGCAAGCCCAGAGGTGGATAGATAATCCTACAGTTGATG
ATCGGGGAGTAGGCCAGGCAGCAATTCGGGGTTTGGTTGCAGAAGGTCGTCGTCTAGCCAATGTCATGAT
GGGACCTTATCGTCAGGACCTGCTTGCCAAATGTGACCGTGTAGACCAGCTGGCTGCTCAGCTTGCTGAC
CTTGCAGCAAGAGGGGAAGGAGAGTCTCCTCAGGCTAGGGCAATTGCTGCTCAGCTTCAGGACTCCCTGA
AGGATCTCAAAGCACGGATGCAAGAAGCAATGACCCAGGAGGTGTCTGATGTTTTCAGTGACACTACAAC
CCCTATTAAGTTGTTAGCAGTAGCAGCCACTGCTCCTTCTGATACTCCCAATAGAGAAGAGGTGTTTGAA
GAAAGAGCAGCAAATTTTGAAAACCATGCTGCTAGACTGGGAGCAACAGCAGAAAAAGCAGCTGCAGTTG
GAACTGCTAATAAAACTACTGTGGAAGGCATTCAGGCAACAGTCAAATCTGCAAGGGAGCTTACACCACA
GGTAGTATCGGCTGCTCGAATCCTCCTGAGAAATCCTGGAAATCAAGCTGCTTATGAGCATTTTGAGACA
ATGAAAAACCAATGGATTGATAATGTAGAAAAGATGACAGGGCTGGTGGATGAGGCCATCGATACCAAGT
CTCTGTTGGATGCATCAGAAGAGGCTATTAAGAAGGATCTTGATAAATGTAAAGTTGCAATGGCCAATAT
GCAACCTCAGATGCTGGTAGCTGGAGCCACCAGCATTGCTAGACGAGCGAACCGCATCCTGCTTGTGGCA
AAACGGGAGGTTGAAAATTCAGAAGACCCTAAATTCAGGGAGGCTGTTAAAGCAGCTTCTGATGAGCTGA
GCAAAACCATATCACCGATGGTAATGGATGCTAAAGCTGTAGCAGGAAATATCTCTGATCCTGGTTTGCA
GAAGAGTTTCTTGGATTCTGGATACAGGATTCTGGGAGCTGTGGCCAAAGTCAGAGAAGCCTTTCAGCCT
CAGGAGCCAGACTTTCCCCCTCCTCCTCCTGACCTAGAGCATCTCCATCTGACTGATGAGCTTGCTCCTC
CAAAACCACCACTTCCAGAAGGTGAGGTTCCCCCACCCAGACCACCACCCCCTGAAGAAAAAGATGAGGT
CGAGATGATGGTGAGCAAGGGCGAGGAGCTGTTCACCGGGGTGGTGCCCATCCTGGTCGAGCTGGACGGC
GACGTAAACGGCCACAAGTTCAGCGTCCGCGGCGAGGGCGAGGGCGATGCCACCAACGGCAAGCTGACCC
TGAAGTTCATCTGCACCACCGGCAAGCTGCCCGTGCCCTGGCCCACCCTCGTGACCACCTTCGGCTACGG
CGTGGCCTGCTTCAGCCGCTACCCCGACCACATGAAGCAGCACGACTTCTTCAAGTCCGCCATGCCCGAA
GGCTACGTCCAGGAGCGCACCATCTCTTTCAAGGACGACGGTACCTACAAGACCCGCGCCGAGGTGAAGT
TCGAGGGCGACACCCTGGTGAACCGCATCGAGCTGAAGGGCATCGACTTCAAGGAGGACGGCAACATCCT
GGGGCACAAGCTGGAGTACAACTTCAACAGCCACAACGTCTATATCACGGCCGACAAGCAGAAGAACGGC
ATCAAGGCTAACTTCAAGATCCGCCACAACGTTGAGGACGGCAGCGTGCAGCTCGCCGACCACTACCAGC
AGAACACCCCCATCGGCGACGGCCCCGTGCTGCTGCCCGACAACCACTACCTGAGCCATCAGTCCGCCCT
GAGCAAAGACCCCAACGAGAAGCGCGATCACATGGTCCTGCTGGAGTTCGTGACCGCCGCCGGGGGTGGA
TCCGGTGGATCAGGTGGATCCGGTGGTAGTGGTGGATCCGGAGGTTCTGGTGGATCCGGTGGTTCAGGTG
GATCCGGTGGATCTGGTGGATCCGGTGGTAGTGGTGGATCCGGAGGTAGCAAGGGCGAAGAGCTGATCAA
GGAAAATATGCGTATGAAGGTGGTCATGGAAGGTTCGGTCAACGGCCACCAATTCAAATGCACAGGTGAA
GGAGAAGGCAATCCGTACATGGGAACTCAAACCATGAGGATCAAAGTCATCGAGGGAGGACCCCTGCCAT
TTGCCTTTGACATTCTTGCCACGTCGTTCATGTATGGCAGCCGTACTTTTATCAAGTACCCGAAAGGCAT
TCCTGATTTCTTTAAACAGTCCTTTCCTGAGGGTTTTACTTGGGAAAGAGTTACGAGATACGAAGATGGT
GGAGTCGTCACCGTCATGCAGGACACCAGCCTTGAGGATGGCTGTCTCGTTTACCACGTCCAAGTCAGAG
GGGTAAACTTTCCCTCCAATGGTCCCGTGATGCAGAAGAAGACCAAGGGTTGGGAGCCTAATACAGAGAT
GATGTATCCAGCAGATGGTGGTCTGAGGGGATACACTCATATGGCACTGAAAGTTGATGGTGGTGGCCAT
CTGTCTTGCTCTTTCGTAACAACTTACAGGTCAAAAAAGACCGTCGGGAACATCAAGATGCCCGGTATCC
ATGCCGTTGATCACCGCCTGGAAAGGTTAGAGGAAAGTGACAATGAAATGTTCGTAGTACAACGCGAACA
CGCAGTTGCCAAGTTCGCCGGGCTTGGTGGTGGGATGGACGAGCTGTACAAGGCGGCCGCGGAGTTCCCA
GAGCAGAAAGCAGGAGAAGCTATTAATCAGCCCATGATGATGGCTGCTAGGCAGTTGCATGACGAGGCTC
GGAAATGGTCTAGCAAGGGTAACGACATCATTGCTGCTGCTAAACGAATGGCGCTGCTCATGGCTGAGAT
GTCACGCCTGGTGCGAGGAGGCAGCGGAAACAAGCGTGCCCTCATCCAGTGTGCAAAAGATATTGCTAAG
GCATCGGATGAAGTCACTCGATTGGCCAAAGAGGTGGCCAAGCAATGTACTGATAAACGCATTAGAACAA
ACCTCTTACAGGTCTGTGAGCGAATCCCAACCATCAGCACGCAGCTCAAAATTCTTTCCACAGTGAAAGC
TACCATGCTGGGCAGGACTAACATCAGCGATGAAGAATCAGAACAGGCAACTGAGATGTTGGTTCATAAC
GCCCAGAACCTCATGCAGTCTGTGAAGGAAACTGTGAGAGAAGCTGAAGCAGCATCCATTAAGATAAGAA
CAGATGCCGGATTCACTCTGCGCTGGGTCAGAAAGACCCCATGGTATCAGTAAGAATTCTGCAGATATCC
AGCACAGTGGCGGCCGCTCGAGTCTAGAGGGCCCGTTTAAACCCGCTGATCAGCCTCGACTGTGCCTTCT
AGTTGCCAGCCATCTGTTGTTTGCCCCTCCCCCGTGCCTTCCTTGACCCTGGAAGGTGCCACTCCCACTG
TCCTTTCCTAATAAAATGAGGAAATTGCATCGCATTGTCTGAGTAGGTGTCATTCTATTCTGGGGGGTGG
GGTGGGGCAGGACAGCAAGGGGGAGGATTGGGAAGACAATAGCAGGCATGCTGGGGATGCGGTGGGCTCT
ATGGCTTCTGAGGCGGAAAGAACCAGCTGGGGCTCTAGGGGGTATCCCC
[124 nt withheld, positions 6000-6123]
C
[91 nt withheld, positions 6125-6215]
A
[49 nt withheld, positions 6217-6265]
CCTTTGACGTTGGAGTCCACGTTCTTT
[37 nt withheld, positions 6293-6329]
ACCCTATCTCGGTCTATTCTTTTGATTTATAAGGGATTTTGCCGATTTCGGCCTATTGGTTAAAAAATGA
GCTGATTTAACAAAAATTTAACGCGAATTAATTCTGTGGAATGTGTGTCAGTTAGGGTGTGGAAAGTCCC
CAGGCTCCCCAGCAGGCAGAAGTATGCAAAGCATGCATCTCAATTAGTCAGCAACCAGGTGTGGAAAGTC
CCCAGGCTCCCCAGCAGGCAGAAGTATGCAAAGCATGCATCTCAATTAGTCAGCAACCATAGTCCCGCCC
CTAACTCCGCCCATCCCGCCCCTAACTCCGCCCAGTTCCGCCCATTCTCCGCCCCATGGCTGACTAATTT
TTTTTATTTATGCAGAGGCCGAGGCCGCCTCTGCCTCTGAGCTATTCCAGAAGTAGTGAGGAGGCTTTTT
TGGAGGCCTAGGCTTTTGCAAAAAGCTCCCGGGAGCTTGTATATCCATTTTCGGATCTGATCAAGAGACA
GGATGAGGATCGTTTCGCATGATTGAACAAGATGGATTGCACGCAGGTTCTCCGGCCGCTTGGGTGGAGA
GGCTATTCGGCTATGACTGGGCACAACAGACAATCGGCTGCTCTGATGCCGCCGTGTTCCGGCTGTCAGC
GCAGGGGCGCCCGGTTCTTTTTGTCAAGACCGACCTGTCCGGTGCCCTGAATGAACTGCAGGACGAGGCA
GCGCGGCTATCGTGGCTGGCCACGACGGGCGTTCCTTGCGCAGCTGTGCTCGACGTTGTCACTGAAGCGG
GAAGGGACTGGCTGCTATTGGGCGAAGTGCCGGGGCAGGATCTCCTGTCATCTCACCTTGCTCCTGCCGA
GAAAGTATCCATCATGGCTGATGCAATGCGGCGGCTGCATACGCTTGATCCGGCTACCTGCCCATTCGAC
CACCAAGCGAAACATCGCATCGAGCGAGCACGTACTCGGATGGAAGCCGGTCTTGTCGATCAGGATGATC
TGGACGAAGAGCATCAGGGGCTCGCGCCAGCCGAACTGTTCGCCAGGCTCAAGGCGCGCATGCCCGACGG
CGAGGATCTCGTCGTGACCCATGGCGATGCCTGCTTGCCGAATATCATGGTGGAAAATGGCCGCTTTTCT
GGATTCATCGACTGTGGCCGGCTGGGTGTGGCGGACCGCTATCAGGACATAGCGTTGGCTACCCGTGATA
TTGCTGAAGAGCTTGGCGGCGAATGGGCTGACCGCTTCCTCGTGCTTTACGGTATCGCCGCTCCCGATTC
GCAGCGCATCGCCTTCTATCGCCTTCTTGACGAGTTCTTCTGAGCGGGACTCTGGGGTTCGAAATGACCG
ACCAAGCGACGCCCAACCTGCCATCACGAGATTTCGATTCCACCGCCGCCTTCTATGAAAGGTTGGGCTT
CGGAATCGTTTTCCGGGACGCCGGCTGGATGATCCTCCAGCGCGGGGATCTCATGCTGGAGTTCTTCGCC
CACCCCAACTTGTTTATTGCAGCTTATAATGGTTACAAATAAAGCAATAGCATCACAAATTTCACAAATA
AAGCATTTTTTTCACTGCATTCTAGTTGTGGTTTGTCCAAACTCATCAATGTATCTTATCATGTCTGTAT
ACCGTCGACCTCTAGCTAGAGCTTGGCGTAATCATGGTCATAGCTGTTTCCTGTGTGAAATTGTTATCCG
CTCACAATTCCACACAACATACGAGCCGGAAGCATAAAGTGTAAAGCCTGGGGTGCCTAATGAGTGAGCT
AACTCACATTAATTGCGTTGCGCTCACTGCCCGCTTTCCAGTCGGGAAACCTGTCGTGCCAGCTGCATTA
ATGAATCGGCCAACGCGCGGGGAGAGGCGGTTTGCGTATTGGGCGCTCTTCCGCTTCCTCGCTCACTGAC
TCGCTGCGCTCGGTCGTTCGGCTGCGGCGAGCGGTATCAGCTCACTCAAAGGCGGTAATACGGTTATCCA
CAGAATCAGGGGATAACGCAGGAAAGAACATGTGAGCAAAAGGCCAGCAAAAGGCCAGGAACCGTAAAAA
GGCCGCGTTGCTGGCGTTTTTCCATAGGCTCCGCCCCCCTGACGAGCATCACAAAAATCGACGCTCAAGT
CAGAGGTGGCGAAACCCGACAGGACTATAAAGATACCAGGCGTTTCCCCCTGGAAGCTCCCTCGTGCGCT
CTCCTGTTCCGACCCTGCCGCTTACCGGATACCTGTCCGCCTTTCTCCCTTCGGGAAGCGTGGCGCTTTC
TCATAGCTCACGCTGTAGGTATCTCAGTTCGGTGTAGGTCGTTCGCTCCAAGCTGGGCTGTGTGCACGAA
CCCCCCGTTCAGCCCGACCGCTGCGCCTTATCCGGTAACTATCGTCTTGAGTCCAACCCGGTAAGACACG
ACTTATCGCCACTGGCAGCAGCCACTGGTAACAGGATTAGCAGAGCGAGGTATGTAGGCGGTGCTACAGA
GTTCTTGAAGTGGTGGCCTAACTACGGCTACACTAGAAGAACAGTATTTGGTATCTGCGCTCTGCTGAAG
CCAGTTACCTTCGGAAAAAGAGTTGGTAGCTCTTGATCCGGCAAACAAACCACCGCTGGTAGCGGTGGTT
TTTTTGTTTGCAAGCAGCAGATTACGCGCAGAAAAAAAGGATCTCAAGAAGATCCTTTGATCTTTTCTAC
GGGGTCTGACGCTCAGTGGAACGAAAACTCACGTTAAGGGATTTTGGTCATGAGATTATCAAAAAGGATC
TTCACCTAGATCCTTTTAAATTAAAAATGAAGTTTTAAATCAATCTAAAGTATATATGAGTAAACTTGGT
CTGACAGTTACCAATGCTTAATCAGTGAGGCACCTATCTCAGCGATCTGTCTATTTCGTTCATCCATAGT
TGCCTGACTCCCCGTCGTGTAGATAACTACGATACGGGAGGGCTTACCATCTGGCCCCAGTGCTGCAATG
ATACCGCGAGACCCACGCTCACCGGCTCCAGATTTATCAGCAATAAACCAGCCAGCCGGAAGGGCCGAGC
GCAGAAGTGGTCCTGCAACTTTATCCGCCTCCATCCAGTCTATTAATTGTTGCCGGGAAGCTAGAGTAAG
TAGTTCGCCAGTTAATAGTTTGCGCAACGTTGTTGCCATTGCTACAGGCATCGTGGTGTCACGCTCGTCG
TTTGGTATGGCTTCATTCAGCTCCGGTTCCCAACGATCAAGGCGAGTTACATGATCCCCCATGTTGTGCA
AAAAAGCGGTTAGCTCCTTCGGTCCTCCGATCGTTGTCAGAAGTAAGTTGGCCGCAGTGTTATCACTCAT
GGTTATGGCAGCACTGCATAATTCTCTTACTGTCATGCCATCCGTAAGATGCTTTTCTGTGACTGGTGAG
TACTCAACCAAGTCATTCTGAGAATAGTGTATGCGGCGACCGAGTTGCTCTTGCCCGGCGTCAATACGGG
ATAATACCGCGCCACATAGCAGAACTTTAAAAGTGCTCATCATTGGAAAACGTTCTTCGGGGCGAAAACT
CTCAAGGATCTTACCGCTGTTGAGATCCAGTTCGATGTAACCCACTCGTGCACCCAACTGATCTTCAGCA
TCTTTTACTTTCACCAGCGTTTCTGGGTGAGCAAAAACAGGAAGGCAAAATGCCGCAAAAAAGGGAATAA
GGGCGACACGGAAATGTTGAATACTCATACTCTTCCTTTTTCAATATTATTGAAGCATTTATCAGGGTTA
TTGTCTCATGAGCGGATACATATTTGAATGTATTTAGAAAAATAAACAAATAGGGGTTCCGCGCACATTT
CCCCGAAAAGTGCCACCTGACGTC
